Addgene plasmid #234467: pAAV-CAG-Grx1-RoTq-On
Purpose: Mammalian expression of Grx1-RoTq-On
Depositing lab: Gary Yellen. Depositing organization: Harvard Medical School. Publication: Mechanism and application of thiol-disulfide redox biosensors with a fluorescence-lifetime readout. Rosen PC, Glaser A, Martinez-Francois JR, Lim DC, Brooks DJ, Fu P, Kim E, Kern D, Yellen G. Proc Natl Acad Sci U S A. 2025 May 13;122(19):e2503978122. doi: 10.1073/pnas.2503978122. Epub 2025 May 6. PubMed 40327692.
Backbone
  Vector backbone: pAAV
  Vector type: Mammalian Expression, AAV
Growth in bacteria
  Bacterial resistance: Ampicillin, 100 μg/mL
  Growth temperature: 30°C
  Growth strain: NEB Stable
  Copy number: Unknown
Gene/Insert
  Gene/Insert name: Grx1-RoTq-On
Terms and licenses: Academic/Nonprofit Terms; Industry Terms: Not Available to Industry
How to cite: pAAV-CAG-Grx1-RoTq-On was a gift from Gary Yellen (Addgene plasmid # 234467 ; http://n2t.net/addgene:234467 ; RRID:Addgene_234467)
