[The description below was written by a language model from this plasmid's Addgene catalogue record and pLannotate feature annotations shown in this document.]
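Description:
pAAV-CAG-Grx1-RoTq-On is an adeno-associated virus transfer plasmid of about 5.8 kb for mammalian expression of the genetically encoded redox biosensor Grx1-RoTq-On. It is propagated in E. coli through a high-copy ColE1/pUC-type origin and selected with ampicillin via the β-lactamase gene and its native promoter. An f1 phage origin and short lacZα and lacI remnants are also present as backbone leftovers. The expression cassette lies between two AAV2 inverted terminal repeats, one of which is annotated only as a fragment. These repeats are the cis elements needed for replication and packaging of the intervening DNA into AAV particles when rep, cap and helper functions are supplied in trans. The plasmid can also be transfected directly.

Expression is driven by the CAG promoter named in the construct title. The feature table detects it piecemeal, as a CMV enhancer fragment followed by chicken β-actin/rabbit β-globin chimeric intron segments, with a short β-globin hit that is most likely part of the same element. Downstream, the open reading frame begins with human glutaredoxin 1 (GLRX). After an unannotated stretch that presumably serves as a linker, it continues into a cyan fluorescent protein matching mTurquoise, which is evidently the RoTq-On sensor domain. In sensors of this design, fused glutaredoxin generally couples the thiol-disulfide state of the fluorescent protein to the glutathione redox pool. A WPRE follows the coding sequence to enhance transcript stability and expression, and an SV40 polyadenylation signal terminates the transcript. The associated publication describes thiol-disulfide redox biosensors with a fluorescence-lifetime readout, so the construct is suited to lifetime imaging of redox state in transfected or AAV-transduced mammalian cells.
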