Features (pLannotate 1.2.2; 17 found; start..end, strand, type, name):
    653..757     -  promoter       AmpR promoter: bla
    810..1238    -  rep_origin     f1 ori (sequence partly withheld): f1 bacteriophage origin of replication; arrow indicates direction of (+) strand synthesis
   1243..1312    -  CDS            lacZα (fragment): LacZα fragment of β-galactosidase; lacZ fragment
   1307..1439    -  repeat_region  AAV2 ITR (fragment): inverted terminal repeat of adeno-associated virus serotype 2 inverted
   1500..1748    +  enhancer       CMV enhancer (fragment): human cytomegalovirus immediate early enhancer
   2025..2160    +  intron         hybrid intron (fragment): hybrid between chicken β-actin (CBA) and minute virus of mice (MMV) introns (Gray et al., 2011)
   2249..2379    +  intron         chimeric intron (fragment): chimera between introns from chicken β-actin and rabbit β-globin
   2377..2439    +  CDS            HBB (fragment): HBB_LEPEU - Experimental evidence at protein level: Swiss-Prot protein existence level 1. Involved in oxygen transport from the lung to the various peripheral tissues. From Lepus europaeus (European hare).
   2442..2759    +  CDS            GLRX: GLRX1_HUMAN - Also known as GRX. Experimental evidence at protein level: Swiss-Prot protein existence level 1. Has a glutathione-disulfide oxidoreductase activity in the presence of NADPH and glutathione reductase. Reduces low molecular weight disulfides and proteins. From Homo sapiens (Human).
   2862..3578    +  CDS            mTurquoise: mTurquoise is a basic (constitutively fluorescent) cyan fluorescent protein published in 2010, derived from Aequorea victoria. It has low acid sensitivity.
   3594..4182    +  misc_feature   WPRE: woodchuck hepatitis virus posttranscriptional regulatory element
   4225..4346    -  polyA_signal   SV40 poly(A) signal: SV40 polyadenylation signal
   4369..4437    -  CDS            large T antigen (fragment): large T antigen from SV40 (simian virus 40)
   4508..4641    +  repeat_region  AAV2 ITR: inverted terminal repeat of adeno-associated virus serotype 2 inverted
   4635..4691    -  CDS            lacI (fragment): lac repressor; lacI; The lac repressor binds to the lac operator to inhibit transcription in E. coli. This inhibition can be relieved by adding lactose or isopropyl-β-D-thiogalactopyranoside (IPTG).
   4874..5462    -  rep_origin     ori: high-copy-number ColE1/pMB1/pBR322/pUC origin of replication
   5633..652     -  CDS            AmpR (across the origin): β-lactamase; bla; confers resistance to ampicillin, carbenicillin, and related antibiotics
>Addgene plasmid #234467 | pAAV-CAG-Grx1-RoTq-On | addgene full sequence | sequence record 473023 | Addgene NGS Result
GTGGTCCTGCAACTTTATCCGCCTCCATCCAGTCTATTAATTGTTGCCGGGAAGCTAGAGTAAGTAGTTC
GCCAGTTAATAGTTTGCGCAACGTTGTTGCCATTGCTACAGGCATCGTGGTGTCACGCTCGTCGTTTGGT
ATGGCTTCATTCAGCTCCGGTTCCCAACGATCAAGGCGAGTTACATGATCCCCCATGTTGTGCAAAAAAG
CGGTTAGCTCCTTCGGTCCTCCGATCGTTGTCAGAAGTAAGTTGGCCGCAGTGTTATCACTCATGGTTAT
GGCAGCACTGCATAATTCTCTTACTGTCATGCCATCCGTAAGATGCTTTTCTGTGACTGGTGAGTACTCA
ACCAAGTCATTCTGAGAATAGTGTATGCGGCGACCGAGTTGCTCTTGCCCGGCGTCAATACGGGATAATA
CCGCGCCACATAGCAGAACTTTAAAAGTGCTCATCATTGGAAAACGTTCTTCGGGGCGAAAACTCTCAAG
GATCTTACCGCTGTTGAGATCCAGTTCGATGTAACCCACTCGTGCACCCAACTGATCTTCAGCATCTTTT
ACTTTCACCAGCGTTTCTGGGTGAGCAAAAACAGGAAGGCAAAATGCCGCAAAAAAGGGAATAAGGGCGA
CACGGAAATGTTGAATACTCATACTCTTCCTTTTTCAATATTATTGAAGCATTTATCAGGGTTATTGTCT
CATGAGCGGATACATATTTGAATGTATTTAGAAAAATAAACAAATAGGGGTTCCGCGCACATTTCCCCGA
AAAGTGCCACCTAAATTGTAAGCGTTAATATTTTGTTAAAATTCGCGTTAAATTTTTGTTAAATCAGCTC
ATTTTTTAACCAATAGGCCGAAATCGGCAAAATCCCTTATAAATCAAAAGAATAGACCGAGATAGGGT
[37 nt withheld, positions 909-945]
AAAGAACGTGGACTCCAACGTCAAAGG
[49 nt withheld, positions 973-1021]
T
[91 nt withheld, positions 1023-1113]
G
[124 nt withheld, positions 1115-1238]
CCCATTCGCCATTCAGGCTGCGCAACTGTTGGGAAGGGCGATCGGTGCGGGCCTCTTCGCTATTACGCCA
GCTGCGCGCTCGCTCGCTCACTGAGGCCGCCCGGGCAAAGCCCGGGCGTCGGGCGACCTTTGGTCGCCCG
GCCTCAGTGAGCGAGCGAGCGCGCAGAGAGGGAGTGGCCAACTCCATCACTAGGGGTTCCTTGTAGTTAA
TGATTAACCCGCCATGCTACTTATCTACGTAGCCATGCTCTAGGAAGAGTACCATTGACGTCAATAATGA
CGTATGTTCCCATAGTAACGCCAATAGGGACTTTCCATTGACGTCAATGGGTGGAGTATTTACGGTAAAC
TGCCCACTTGGCAGTACATCAAGTGTATCATATGCCAAGTACGCCCCCTATTGACGTCAATGACGGTAAA
TGGCCCGCCTGGCATTATGCCCAGTACATGACCTTATGGGACTTTCCTACTTGGCAGTACATCTACGTAT
TAGTCATCGCTATTACCATGGTCGAGGTGAGCCCCACGTTCTGCTTCACTCTCCCCATCTCCCCCCCCTC
CCCACCCCCAATTTTGTATTTATTTATTTTTTAATTATTTTGTGCAGCGATGGGGGCGGGGGGGGGGGGG
GGCGCGCCRGGGGGGGGGGGGGGGGGGGGGGGGGGGGGGGGGGSGRGGSGGRGRGGKGCGGCGGCAGCCA
ATCAGAGCGGCGCGCTCCGAAAGTTTCCTTTTATGGCGAGGCGGCGGCGGCGGCGGCCCTATAAAAAGCG
AAGCGCGCGGCGGGCGGGAGTCGCTGCGCGCTGCCTTCGCCCCGTGCCCCGCTCCGCCGCCGCCTCGCGC
CGCCCGCCCCGGCTCTGACTGACCGCGTTACTCCCACAGGTGAGCGGGCGGGACGGCCCTTCTCCTCCGG
GCTGTAATTAGCGCTTGGTTTAATGACGGCTTGTTTCTTTTCTGTGGCTGCGTGAAAGCCTTGAGGGGCT
CCGGGAGGGCCCTTTGTGCGGGGGGAGCGGCTCGGGGCTGTCCGCGGGGGGACGGCTGCCTTCGGGGGGG
ACGGGGCAGGGCGGGGTTCGGCTTCTGGCGTGTGACCGGCGGCTCTAGAGCCTCTGCTAACCATGTTCAT
GCCTTCTTCTTTTTCCTACAGCTCCTGGGCAACGTGCTGGTTATTGTGCTGTCTCATCATTTTGGCAAAG
AATTGGATCCACCATGGCTCAAGAGTTTGTGAACTGCAAAATCCAGCCTGGGAAGGTGGTTGTGTTCATC
AAGCCCACCTGCCCGTACTGCAGGAGGGCCCAAGAGATCCTCAGTCAATTGCCCATCAAACAAGGGCTTC
TGGAATTTGTCGATATCACAGCCACCAACCACACTAACGAGATTCAAGATTATTTGCAACAGCTCACGGG
AGCAAGAACGGTGCCTCGAGTCTTTATTGGTAAAGATTGTATAGGCGGATGCAGTGATCTAGTCTCTTTG
CAACAGAGTGGGGAACTGCTGACGCGGCTAAAGCAGATTGGAGCTCTGCAGACTAGTGGTGGTTCAGGTG
GTGGTGGTTCAGGTGGTGGTGGTTCAGGTGGAGGAGGATCAGGAGGAGGAGGATCAGGAGGAGGAGGATC
AGGAGGAGAATTCGTGAGCAAAGGCGAAGAACTGTTTACCGGCGTGGTGCCGATTCTGGTGGAACTGGAT
GGCGATGTGAACGGCCATAAATTTAGCGTGAGCGGCGAAGGCGAAGGCGATGCGACCTATGGCAAACTGA
CCCTGAAATTTATTAGCACCACCGGCAAACTGCCGGTGCCGTGGCCGACCCTGGTGACCACCCTGTCCTG
GGGCGTGCAGTGCTTTGCGCGCTATCCGGATCATATGAAACGCCATGATTTTTTTAAAAGCGCGATGCCG
GAAGGCTATGTGCAGGAACGCACCATTTTTTTTAAAGATGATGGCAACTATAAAACCCGCGCGGAAGTGA
AATTTGAAGGCGATACCCTGGTGAACCGCATTGAACTGAAAGGCATTGATTTTAAAGAAGATGGCAACAT
TCTGGGCCATAAACTGGAATATAACGGTTGGTGCGGAGATAACGTGTATATTACCGCGGATAAACAGAAA
AACGGCATTAAAGCGAACTTTAAAATTCGCCATAACATTGAAGATGGCGGCGTGCAGCTGGCGGATCATT
ATCAGCAGAACACCCCGATTGGCGATGGCCCGGTGCTGCTGCCGGATAACCATTATCTGAGCACCTGCAG
CAAACTGAGCAAAGATCCGAACGAAAAACGCGATCATATGGTGTTTCTGGAATTTGTGACCGCGGCGGGC
ATTACCCTGGGCATGGATGAACTGTATAAATAAAAGCTTATCGATAATCAACCTCTGGATTACAAAATTT
GTGAAAGATTGACTGGTATTCTTAACTATGTTGCTCCTTTTACGCTATGTGGATACGCTGCTTTAATGCC
TTTGTATCATGCTATTGCTTCCCGTATGGCTTTCATTTTCTCCTCCTTGTATAAATCCTGGTTGCTGTCT
CTTTATGAGGAGTTGTGGCCCGTTGTCAGGCAACGTGGCGTGGTGTGCACTGTGTTTGCTGACGCAACCC
CCACTGGTTGGGGCATTGCCACCACCTGTCAGCTCCTTTCCGGGACTTTCGCTTTCCCCCTCCCTATTGC
CACGGCGGAACTCATCGCCGCCTGCCTTGCCCGCTGCTGGACAGGGGCTCGGCTGTTGGGCACTGACAAT
TCCGTGGTGTTGTCGGGGAAATCATCGTCCTTTCCTTGGCTGCTCGCCTGTGTTGCCACCTGGATTCTGC
GCGGGACGTCCTTCTGCTACGTCCCTTCGGCCCTCAATCCAGCGGACCTTCCTTCCCGCGGCCTGCTGCC
GGCTCTGCGGCCTCTTCCGCGTCTTCGCCTTCGCCCTCAGACGAGTCGGATCTCCCTTTGGGCCGCCTCC
CCGCATCGATACCGTCGACCCGGGCGGCCGCTTCGAGCAGACATGATAAGATACATTGATGAGTTTGGAC
AAACCACAACTAGAATGCAGTGAAAAAAATGCTTTATTTGTGAAATTTGTGATGCTATTGCTTTATTTGT
AACCATTATAAGCTGCAATAAACAAGTTAACAACAACAATTGCATTCATTTTATGTTTCAGGTTCAGGGG
GAGATGTGGGAGGTTTTTTAAAGCAAGTAAAACCTCTACAAATGTGGTAAAATCGATAAGGATCTTCCTA
GAGCATGGCTACGTAGATAAGTAGCATGGCGGGTTAATCATTAACTACAAGGAACCCCTAGTGATGGAGT
TGGCCACTCCCTCTCTGCGCGCTCGCTCGCTCACTGAGGCCGGGCGACCAAAGGTCGCCCGACGCCCGGG
CTTTGCCCGGGCGGCCTCAGTGAGCGAGCGAGCGCGCAGCTGCATTAATGAATCGGCCAACGCGCGGGGA
GAGGCGGTTTGCGTATTGGGCGCTCTTCCGCTTCCTCGCTCACTGACTCGCTGCGCTCGGTCGTTCGGCT
GCGGCGAGCGGTATCAGCTCACTCAAAGGCGGTAATACGGTTATCCACAGAATCAGGGGATAACGCAGGA
AAGAACATGTGAGCAAAAGGCCAGCAAAAGGCCAGGAACCGTAAAAAGGCCGCGTTGCTGGCGTTTTTCC
ATAGGCTCCGCCCCCCTGACGAGCATCACAAAAATCGACGCTCAAGTCAGAGGTGGCGAAACCCGACAGG
ACTATAAAGATACCAGGCGTTTCCCCCTGGAAGCTCCCTCGTGCGCTCTCCTGTTCCGACCCTGCCGCTT
ACCGGATACCTGTCCGCCTTTCTCCCTTCGGGAAGCGTGGCGCTTTCTCATAGCTCACGCTGTAGGTATC
TCAGTTCGGTGTAGGTCGTTCGCTCCAAGCTGGGCTGTGTGCACGAACCCCCCGTTCAGCCCGACCGCTG
CGCCTTATCCGGTAACTATCGTCTTGAGTCCAACCCGGTAAGACACGACTTATCGCCACTGGCAGCAGCC
ACTGGTAACAGGATTAGCAGAGCGAGGTATGTAGGCGGTGCTACAGAGTTCTTGAAGTGGTGGCCTAACT
ACGGCTACACTAGAAGAACAGTATTTGGTATCTGCGCTCTGCTGAAGCCAGTTACCTTCGGAAAAAGAGT
TGGTAGCTCTTGATCCGGCAAACAAACCACCGCTGGTAGCGGTGGTTTTTTTGTTTGCAAGCAGCAGATT
ACGCGCAGAAAAAAAGGATCTCAAGAAGATCCTTTGATCTTTTCTACGGGGTCTGACGCTCAGTGGAACG
AAAACTCACGTTAAGGGATTTTGGTCATGAGATTATCAAAAAGGATCTTCACCTAGATCCTTTTAAATTA
AAAATGAAGTTTTAAATCAATCTAAAGTATATATGAGTAAACTTGGTCTGACAGTTACCAATGCTTAATC
AGTGAGGCACCTATCTCAGCGATCTGTCTATTTCGTTCATCCATAGTTGCCTGACTCCCCGTCGTGTAGA
TAACTACGATACGGGAGGGCTTACCATCTGGCCCCAGTGCTGCAATGATACCGCGAGACCCACGCTCACC
GGCTCCAGATTTATCAGCAATAAACCAGCCAGCCGGAAGGGCCGAGCGCAGAA
